>Addgene plasmid #136765 | pISH-OMACS | addgene full sequence | sequence record 273487 | Addgene NGS Result
GCTTGGAGCGAACGACCTACACCGAACTGAGATACCTACAGCGTGAGCTATGAGAAAGCGCCACGCTTCC
CGAAGGGAGAAAGGCGGACAGGTATCCGGTAAGCGGCAGGGTCGGAACAGGAGAGCGCACGAGGGAGCTT
CCAGGGGGAAACGCCTGGTATCTTTATAGTCCTGTCGGGTTTCGCCACCTCTGACTTGAGCGTCGATTTT
TGTGATGCTCGTCAGGGGGGCGGAGCCTATGGAAAAACGCCAGCAACGCGGCCTTTTTACGGTTCCTGGC
CTTTTGCTGGCCTTTTGCTCACATGTTCTTTCCTGCGTTATCCCCTGATTCTGTGGATAACCGTATTACC
GCCTTTGAGTGAGCTGATACCGCTCGCCGCAGCCGAACGACCGAGCGCAGCGAGTCAGTGAGCGAGGAAG
CGGAAGAGCGCCCAATACGCAAACCGCCTCTCCCCGCGCGTTGGCCGATTCATTAATGCAGCTGGCACGA
CAGGTTTCCCGACTGGAAAGCGGGCAGTGAGCGCAACGCAATTAATGTGAGTTAGCTCACTCATTAGGCA
CCCCAGGCTTTACACTTTATGCTTCCGGCTCGTATGTTGTGTGGAATTGTGAGCGGATAACAATTTCACA
CAGGAAACAGCTATGACCATGATTACGCCAAGCTATTTAGGTGACACTATAGAATACTCAAGCTATGCAT
CCAACGCGTTGGGAGCTCTCCCATATGGTCGACCTGCAGGCGGCCGCGAATTCACTAGTGATTATGAAGG
TTCTCCTCCACTGTCAGAGACTTAGATTCATCTGGCTTGCCAAGCCAGCCGGCCGGCACTTCCACAGAGA
TTCCCAGCTCTGGGCACCTCTGACACTGGATGACTTTGAAGCCATCAATCGCTGTGAGAAGCCATTACCC
AAGAACTTTAACTTTGCAGCAGATGTTCTGGACCAGTGGTCCCTAAAGGAGAAGTCTGGAGAGAGGCCAG
CCAACCCAGCCCTGTGGTGGGTGAATGGGAAAGGAGATGAGGTGAAGTGGAGCTTCCAAGAACTGGGTTC
CTTGTCCCGAAAGGCTACCAATGTGCTCACCAAGCCCTGCGGCCTGCAGAGAGGAGACCGGGTGGCTGTG
ATTCTGCCCCGTATCCCTGAATGGTGGCTCATCAATGTGGCTTGCATGAGAACAGGGCTTGTATTCATGC
CAGGAACGATCCAACTGACCAGAAAAGACATCCTCTACCGGCTGCAAGCATCCAAGGCCAAGTGCATTGT
GGCTAGTGAGGAAGTGGCCCCCGCAGTGGACTCCATTGTATCAGAGTGTCCCAGCCTGAAGACTAAACTC
CTGGTGTCTCCACACCACTGGGATGGATGGCTCAACTTTCAGGAGTTACTTCAATCGGCCTCTGAAGAGC
ACAATTGTGTGGAGACGGGAAGTCAAGAACCAATGGCCATTTACTTCACCAGTGGGACCACAGGCTCCCC
CAAGATGGCTCAGCACTCACAGGGCAGCCTTGGCATTGGGTATACCCTTTGTGGAAGGTACTGGCTGGAC
TTGACATCCTCAGATATCATGTGGAACATGTCAGACACTGGCTGGATCAAGGCTGCCATTGGTAGTGTGT
TTTCTACATGGCTTCGAGGGGCCTGTGTTTTTGTGCACCGGATGGCCCAGTTCGACACTGATATCTTCCT
AGACACACTTACCACATATCCCATCACGACCCTGTGCAGTGCTCCTACGGTGTACCGGATGCTCGTACAA
AAGGACCTTAAGAGATATCAATTCAAGAGGCTGCGGCACTGCCTGACAGGAGGGGAGCCACTCAACCCCG
AAGTGCTGGAACAGTGGAAGATGCAAACTGGGCTGGAGCTGTACGAGGGCTACGGACAGACCGAAGTGGG
AATAATTTGCGCCAATCGCAAAGGAGAAGCAATTAAACCAGGTTCCATGGGAAAAGGAGTAGTGCCGTAC
GATGTGCAGATTATAGATGAAAATGGAAATATCCTACCATCCGGCAAGGAAGGGGAAATTGCCCTTAGGC
TGAAGTCCGATCGGCCCTTCTGTTTCTTCTCTGAATATGTGGACAATCCAGAAAAGACAGATGCCACAAT
AAGAAGAAATTTTTATGTCACTGGAGACAGAGGAGTGATGGATGATGACGGATACTTTTGGTTTGTCGGC
AGAGCTGATGATGTCATTATATCTTCTGGGTACCGAATTGGGCCTTTTGAAGTAGAGAGCGCACTGATAG
AGCACCCAGCAGTAGTTGAGTCAGCTGTTGTCAGCAGTCCAGATCCGATCCGAGGAGAGGTGGTGAAGGC
ATTTATTGTACTAGCTGCACCCTACAAGTGCTCCAACCGTGAGAAGTTAACCGCTGAACTTCAGGATCAT
GTGAAAAATTCAACAGCACCTTACAAATACCCAAGAAAAGTGGAATTTGTTCAGGAACTCCCAAAGACAA
TCACTGGGAAAATCAAACGCAACGTGTTAAGAGACCAGGAAAATCGAATTCCCGCGGCCGCCATGGCGGC
CGGGAGCATGCGACGTCGGGCCCAATTCGCCCTATAGTGAGTCGTATTACAATTCACTGGCCGTCGTTTT
ACAACGTCGTGACTGGGAAAACCCTGGCGTTACCCAACTTAATCGCCTTGCAGCACATCCCCCTTTCGCC
AGCTGGCGTAATAGCGAAGAGGCCCGCACCGATCGCCCTTCCCAACAGTTGCGCAGCCTGAATGGCGAAT
GG
[124 nt withheld, positions 2733-2856]
C
[91 nt withheld, positions 2858-2948]
A
[49 nt withheld, positions 2950-2998]
CCTTTGACGTTGGAGTCCACGTTCTTT
[37 nt withheld, positions 3026-3062]
ACCCTATCTCGGTCTATTCTTTTGATTTATAAGGGATTTTGCCGATTTCGGCCTATTGGTTAAAAAATGA
GCTGATTTAACAAAAATTTAACGCGAATTTTAACAAAATATTAACGCTTACAATTTCCTGATGCGGTATT
TTCTCCTTACGCATCTGTGCGGTATTTCACACCGCATCAGGTGGCACTTTTCGGGGAAATGTGCGCGGAA
CCCCTATTTGTTTATTTTTCTAAATACATTCAAATATGTATCCGCTCATGAGACAATAACCCTGATAAAT
GCTTCAATAATATTGAAAAAGGAAGAGTATGAGTATTCAACATTTCCGTGTCGCCCTTATTCCCTTTTTT
GCGGCATTTTGCCTTCCTGTTTTTGCTCACCCAGAAACGCTGGTGAAAGTAAAAGATGCTGAAGATCAGT
TGGGTGCACGAGTGGGTTACATCGAACTGGATCTCAACAGCGGTAAGATCCTTGAGAGTTTTCGCCCCGA
AGAACGTTTTCCAATGATGAGCACTTTTAAAGTTCTGCTATGTGGCGCGGTATTATCCCGTATTGACGCC
GGGCAAGAGCAACTCGGTCGCCGCATACACTATTCTCAGAATGACTTGGTTGAGTACTCACCAGTCACAG
AAAAGCATCTTACGGATGGCATGACAGTAAGAGAATTATGCAGTGCTGCCATAACCATGAGTGATAACAC
TGCGGCCAACTTACTTCTGACAACGATCGGAGGACCGAAGGAGCTAACCGCTTTTTTGCACAACATGGGG
GATCATGTAACTCGCCTTGATCGTTGGGAACCGGAGCTGAATGAAGCCATACCAAACGACGAGCGTGACA
CCACGATGCCTGTAGCAATGGCAACAACGTTGCGCAAACTATTAACTGGCGAACTACTTACTCTAGCTTC
CCGGCAACAATTAATAGACTGGATGGAGGCGGATAAAGTTGCAGGACCACTTCTGCGCTCGGCCCTTCCG
GCTGGCTGGTTTATTGCTGATAAATCTGGAGCCGGTGAGCGTGGGTCTCGCGGTATCATTGCAGCACTGG
GGCCAGATGGTAAGCCCTCCCGTATCGTAGTTATCTACACGACGGGGAGTCAGGCAACTATGGATGAACG
AAATAGACAGATCGCTGAGATAGGTGCCTCACTGATTAAGCATTGGTAACTGTCAGACCAAGTTTACTCA
TATATACTTTAGATTGATTTAAAACTTCATTTTTAATTTAAAAGGATCTAGGTGAAGATCCTTTTTGATA
ATCTCATGACCAAAATCCCTTAACGTGAGTTTTCGTTCCACTGAGCGTCAGACCCCGTAGAAAAGATCAA
AGGATCTTCTTGAGATCCTTTTTTTCTGCGCGTAATCTGCTGCTTGCAAACAAAAAAACCACCGCTACCA
GCGGTGGTTTGTTTGCCGGATCAAGAGCTACCAACTCTTTTTCCGAAGGTAACTGGCTTCAGCAGAGCGC
AGATACCAAATACTGTTCTTCTAGTGTAGCCGTAGTTAGGCCACCACTTCAAGAACTCTGTAGCACCGCC
TACATACCTCGCTCTGCTAATCCTGTTACCAGTGGCTGCTGCCAGTGGCGATAAGTCGTGTCTTACCGGG
TTGGACTCAAGACGATAGTTACCGGATAAGGCGCAGCGGTCGGGCTGAACGGGGGGTTCGTGCACACAGC
CCA
Features (pLannotate 1.2.2; 14 found; start..end, strand, type, name):
    428..520     +  CDS            lacI (fragment): lac repressor; lacI; The lac repressor binds to the lac operator to inhibit transcription in E. coli. This inhibition can be relieved by adding lactose or isopropyl-β-D-thiogalactopyranoside (IPTG).
    533..554     +  protein_bind   CAP binding site: CAP binding activates transcription in the presence of cAMP. E. coli catabolite activator protein
    569..599     +  promoter       lac promoter: promoter for the E. coli lac operon
    607..623     +  protein_bind   lac operator: The lac repressor binds to the lac operator to inhibit transcription in E. coli. This inhibition can be relieved by adding lactose or isopropyl-β-D-thiogalactopyranoside (IPTG). lac repressor encoded by lacI
    665..683     +  promoter       SP6 promoter: promoter for bacteriophage SP6 RNA polymerase
    695..757     +  CDS            VESPI_VESMG (fragment): Experimental evidence at protein level: Swiss-Prot protein existence level 1. Shows contractile activity on isolated ileum smooth muscle. From Vespa magnifica (Hornet).
    764..2491    +  CDS            Acsm4: ACSM4_MOUSE - Also known as Omacs From Mus musculus (Mouse).
   2551..2569    -  promoter       T7 promoter: promoter for bacteriophage T7 RNA polymerase
   2572..2729    +  CDS            lacZα (fragment): LacZα fragment of β-galactosidase; lacZ fragment
   2733..3161    +  rep_origin     f1 ori (sequence partly withheld): f1 bacteriophage origin of replication; arrow indicates direction of (+) strand synthesis
   3189..3239    -  misc_feature   bom (fragment): basis of mobility region from pBR322
   3266..3370    +  promoter       AmpR promoter: bla
   3371..4231    +  CDS            AmpR: β-lactamase; bla; confers resistance to ampicillin, carbenicillin, and related antibiotics
   4402..245     +  rep_origin     ori (across the origin): high-copy-number ColE1/pMB1/pBR322/pUC origin of replication
