[The description below was written by a language model from this plasmid's Addgene catalogue record and pLannotate feature annotations shown in this document.]
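Description:
pISH-OMACS is a bacterial cloning plasmid built on the pGEM-T-Easy backbone that serves as a template for in vitro transcription of riboprobes against mouse Acsm4 (also known as O-MACS or OMACS). It is not an expression vector for cells or animals. Its only role is to supply DNA from which labelled RNA probes for in situ hybridization can be made. The 4,745 nt sequenced plasmid replicates in E. coli from a high-copy ColE1/pUC-type origin and is selected with ampicillin through the bla (AmpR) gene and its own promoter. An f1 phage origin is also present, a standard backbone element that allows single-stranded DNA production.

The insert is annotated as an Acsm4 coding sequence of roughly 1.7 kb from Mus musculus. It sits in the multiple cloning region that interrupts the lacZα fragment, downstream of the lac promoter, operator and CAP binding site. Opposing bacteriophage promoters flank the insert. The SP6 promoter lies upstream and reads in the same direction as the annotated coding strand, so SP6 transcripts would be sense. The T7 promoter lies downstream on the opposite strand, so T7 transcripts would be antisense and complementary to the mRNA. This orientation is inferred from the feature table; the record does not say which polymerase is used for the probe, and the cloning method is listed as unknown. The insert carries an A102T change that the depositor states does not affect plasmid function. A short hit to a hornet peptide between SP6 and the insert is most likely a spurious annotation match in polylinker sequence. The associated work concerns the zonal organization of odorant receptor gene choice in the mouse main olfactory epithelium.
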