Addgene plasmid #136765: pISH-OMACS
Purpose: Template to synthesize riboprobes for in situ hybridization (ISH) for Acsm4
Depositing lab: Peter Mombaerts. Depositing organization: Max Planck Research Unit for Neurogenetics. Publication: The Zonal Organization of Odorant Receptor Gene Choice in the Main Olfactory Epithelium of the Mouse. Zapiec B, Mombaerts P. Cell Rep. 2020 Mar 24;30(12):4220-4234.e5. doi: 10.1016/j.celrep.2020.02.110. PubMed 32209480.
Backbone
  Vector backbone: pGEM-T-Easy
  Vector type: in situ probe
Growth in bacteria
  Bacterial resistance: Ampicillin, 100 μg/mL
  Growth temperature: 37°C
  Growth strain: DH5alpha
  Copy number: High Copy
Gene/Insert
  Gene/Insert name: Acsm4
  Species: M. musculus (mouse)
  Mutation: ISH Probe insert, A102T- please see depositor comment below
  Entrez Gene: Acsm4 (a.k.a. O-MACS, OMACS)
  Cloning method: Unknown
Terms and licenses: Academic/Nonprofit Terms; Industry Terms: Not Available to Industry
Depositor comments: ISH probe for mouse gene: OMACS Depositor confirms A102T mutation in Acsm4 does not affect plasmid function.
How to cite: pISH-OMACS was a gift from Peter Mombaerts (Addgene plasmid # 136765 ; http://n2t.net/addgene:136765 ; RRID:Addgene_136765)
